>Addgene plasmid #80691 | pCDB199 | addgene full sequence | sequence record 164764 | Addgene Assembled Sequence
TGGCGAATGGG
[124 nt withheld, positions 12-135]
C
[91 nt withheld, positions 137-227]
A
[49 nt withheld, positions 229-277]
CCTTTGACGTTGGAGTCCACGTTCTTT
[37 nt withheld, positions 305-341]
ACCCTATCTCGGTCTATTCTTTTGATTTATAAGGGATTTTGCCGATTTCGGCCTATTGGTTAAAAAATGA
GCTGATTTAACAAAAATTTAACGCGAATTTTAACAAAATATTAACGTTTACAATTTCAGGTGGCACTTTT
CGGGGAAATGTGCGCGGAACCCCTATTTGTTTATTTTTCTAAATACATTCAAATATGTATCCGCTCATGA
ATTAATTCTTAGAAAAACTCATCGAGCATCAAATGAAACTGCAATTTATTCATATCAGGATTATCAATAC
CATATTTTTGAAAAAGCCGTTTCTGTAATGAAGGAGAAAACTCACCGAGGCAGTTCCATAGGATGGCAAG
ATCCTGGTATCGGTCTGCGATTCCGACTCGTCCAACATCAATACAACCTATTAATTTCCCCTCGTCAAAA
ATAAGGTTATCAAGTGAGAAATCACCATGAGTGACGACTGAATCCGGTGAGAATGGCAAAAGTTTATGCA
TTTCTTTCCAGACTTGTTCAACAGGCCAGCCATTACGCTCGTCATCAAAATCACTCGCATCAACCAAACC
GTTATTCATTCGTGATTGCGCCTGAGCGAGACGAAATACGCGATCGCTGTTAAAAGGACAATTACAAACA
GGAATCGAATGCAACCGGCGCAGGAACACTGCCAGCGCATCAACAATATTTTCACCTGAATCAGGATATT
CTTCTAATACCTGGAATGCTGTTTTCCCGGGGATCGCAGTGGTGAGTAACCATGCATCATCAGGAGTACG
GATAAAATGCTTGATGGTCGGAAGAGGCATAAATTCCGTCAGCCAGTTTAGTCTGACCATCTCATCTGTA
ACATCATTGGCAACGCTACCTTTGCCATGTTTCAGAAACAACTCTGGCGCATCGGGCTTCCCATACAATC
GATAGATTGTCGCACCTGATTGCCCGACATTATCGCGAGCCCATTTATACCCATATAAATCAGCATCCAT
GTTGGAATTTAATCGCGGCCTAGAGCAAGACGTTTCCCGTTGAATATGGCTCATAACACCCCTTGTATTA
CTGTTTATGTAAGCAGACAGTTTTATTGTTCATGACCAAAATCCCTTAACGTGAGTTTTCGTTCCACTGA
GCGTCAGACCCCGTAGAAAAGATCAAAGGATCTTCTTGAGATCCTTTTTTTCTGCGCGTAATCTGCTGCT
TGCAAACAAAAAAACCACCGCTACCAGCGGTGGTTTGTTTGCCGGATCAAGAGCTACCAACTCTTTTTCC
GAAGGTAACTGGCTTCAGCAGAGCGCAGATACCAAATACTGTCCTTCTAGTGTAGCCGTAGTTAGGCCAC
CACTTCAAGAACTCTGTAGCACCGCCTACATACCTCGCTCTGCTAATCCTGTTACCAGTGGCTGCTGCCA
GTGGCGATAAGTCGTGTCTTACCGGGTTGGACTCAAGACGATAGTTACCGGATAAGGCGCAGCGGTCGGG
CTGAACGGGGGGTTCGTGCACACAGCCCAGCTTGGAGCGAACGACCTACACCGAACTGAGATACCTACAG
CGTGAGCTATGAGAAAGCGCCACGCTTCCCGAAGGGAGAAAGGCGGACAGGTATCCGGTAAGCGGCAGGG
TCGGAACAGGAGAGCGCACGAGGGAGCTTCCAGGGGGAAACGCCTGGTATCTTTATAGTCCTGTCGGGTT
TCGCCACCTCTGACTTGAGCGTCGATTTTTGTGATGCTCGTCAGGGGGGCGGAGCCTATGGAAAAACGCC
AGCAACGCGGCCTTTTTACGGTTCCTGGCCTTTTGCTGGCCTTTTGCTCACATGTTCTTTCCTGCGTTAT
CCCCTGATTCTGTGGATAACCGTATTACCGCCTTTGAGTGAGCTGATACCGCTCGCCGCAGCCGAACGAC
CGAGCGCAGCGAGTCAGTGAGCGAGGAAGCGGAAGAGCGCCTGATGCGGTATTTTCTCCTTACGCATCTG
TGCGGTATTTCACACCGCATATATGGTGCACTCTCAGTACAATCTGCTCTGATGCCGCATAGTTAAGCCA
GTATACACTCCGCTATCGCTACGTGACTGGGTCATGGCTGCGCCCCGACACCCGCCAACACCCGCTGACG
CGCCCTGACGGGCTTGTCTGCTCCCGGCATCCGCTTACAGACAAGCTGTGACCGTCTCCGGGAGCTGCAT
GTGTCAGAGGTTTTCACCGTCATCACCGAAACGCGCGAGGCAGCTGCGGTAAAGCTCATCAGCGTGGTCG
TGAAGCGATTCACAGATGTCTGCCTGTTCATCCGCGTCCAGCTCGTTGAGTTTCTCCAGAAGCGTTAATG
TCTGGCTTCTGATAAAGCGGGCCATGTTAAGGGCGGTTTTTTCCTGTTTGGTCACTGATGCCTCCGTGTA
AGGGGGATTTCTGTTCATGGGGGTAATGATACCGATGAAACGAGAGAGGATGCTCACGATACGGGTTACT
GATGATGAACATGCCCGGTTACTGGAACGTTGTGAGGGTAAACAACTGGCGGTATGGATGCGGCGGGACC
AGAGAAAAATCACTCAGGGTCAATGCCAGCGCTTCGTTAATACAGATGTAGGTGTTCCACAGGGTAGCCA
GCAGCATCCTGCGATGCAGATCCGGAACATAATGGTGCAGGGCGCTGACTTCCGCGTTTCCAGACTTTAC
GAAACACGGAAACCGAAGACCATTCATGTTGTTGCTCAGGTCGCAGACGTTTTGCAGCAGCAGTCGCTTC
ACGTTCGCTCGCGTATCGGTGATTCATTCTGCTAACCAGTAAGGCAACCCCGCCAGCCTAGCCGGGTCCT
CAACGACAGGAGCACGATCATGCGCACCCGTGGGGCCGCCATGCCGGCGATAATGGCCTGCTTCTCGCCG
AAACGTTTGGTGGCGGGACCAGTGACGAAGGCTTGAGCGAGGGCGTGCAAGATTCCGAATACCGCAAGCG
ACAGGCCGATCATCGTCGCGCTCCAGCGAAAGCGGTCCTCGCCGAAAATGACCCAGAGCGCTGCCGGCAC
CTGTCCTACGAGTTGCATGATAAAGAAGACAGTCATAAGTGCGGCGACGATAGTCATGCCCCGCGCCCAC
CGGAAGGAGCTGACTGGGTTGAAGGCTCTCAAGGGCATCGGTCGAGATCCCGGTGCCTAATGAGTGAGCT
AACTTACATTAATTGCGTTGCGCTCACTGCCCGCTTTCCAGTCGGGAAACCTGTCGTGCCAGCTGCATTA
ATGAATCGGCCAACGCGCGGGGAGAGGCGGTTTGCGTATTGGGCGCCAGGGTGGTTTTTCTTTTCACCAG
TGAGACGGGCAACAGCTGATTGCCCTTCACCGCCTGGCCCTGAGAGAGTTGCAGCAAGCGGTCCACGCTG
GTTTGCCCCAGCAGGCGAAAATCCTGTTTGATGGTGGTTAACGGCGGGATATAACATGAGCTGTCTTCGG
TATCGTCGTATCCCACTACCGAGATGTCCGCACCAACGCGCAGCCCGGACTCGGTAATGGCGCGCATTGC
GCCCAGCGCCATCTGATCGTTGGCAACCAGCATCGCAGTGGGAACGATGCCCTCATTCAGCATTTGCATG
GTTTGTTGAAAACCGGACATGGCACTCCAGTCGCCTTCCCGTTCCGCTATCGGCTGAATTTGATTGCGAG
TGAGATATTTATGCCAGCCAGCCAGACGCAGACGCGCCGAGACAGAACTTAATGGGCCCGCTAACAGCGC
GATTTGCTGGTGACCCAATGCGACCAGATGCTCCACGCCCAGTCGCGTACCGTCTTCATGGGAGAAAATA
ATACTGTTGATGGGTGTCTGGTCAGAGACATCAAGAAATAACGCCGGAACATTAGTGCAGGCAGCTTCCA
CAGCAATGGCATCCTGGTCATCCAGCGGATAGTTAATGATCAGCCCACTGACGCGTTGCGCGAGAAGATT
GTGCACCGCCGCTTTACAGGCTTCGACGCCGCTTCGTTCTACCATCGACACCACCACGCTGGCACCCAGT
TGATCGGCGCGAGATTTAATCGCCGCGACAATTTGCGACGGCGCGTGCAGGGCCAGACTGGAGGTGGCAA
CGCCAATCAGCAACGACTGTTTGCCCGCCAGTTGTTGTGCCACGCGGTTGGGAATGTAATTCAGCTCCGC
CATCGCCGCTTCCACTTTTTCCCGCGTTTTCGCAGAAACGTGGCTGGCCTGGTTCACCACGCGGGAAACG
GTCTGATAAGAGACACCGGCATACTCTGCGACATCGTATAACGTTACTGGTTTCACATTCACCACCCTGA
ATTGACTCTCTTCCGGGCGCTATCATGCCATACCGCGAAAGGTTTTGCGCCATTCGATGGTGTCCGGGAT
CTCGACGCTCTCCCTTATGCGACTCCTGCATTAGGAAGCAGCCCAGTAGTAGGTTGAGGCCGTTGAGCAC
CGCCGCCGCAAGGAATGGTGCATGCAAGGAGATGGCGCCCAACAGTCCCCCGGCCACGGGGCCTGCCACC
ATACCCACGCCGAAACAAGCGCTCATGAGCCCGAAGTGGCGAGCCCGATCTTCCCCATCGGTGATGTCGG
CGATATAGGCGCCAGCAACCGCACCTGTGGCGCCGGTGATGCCGGCCACGATGCGTCCGGCGTAGAGGAT
CGAGATCGATCTCGATCCCGCGAAATTAATACGACTCACTATAGGGGAATTGTGAGCGGATAACAATTCC
CCTCTAGAAATAATTTTGTTTAACTTTAAGAAGGAGATATACATATGACTATGACAAGACTGAAGATTTC
GAAAACTCTGCTGGCTGTAATGTTGACCTCTGCCGTCGCGACCGGCTCTGCCTACGCGGAAAACAACGCG
CAGACTACCAATGAAAGCGCAGGGCAAAAAGTCGATAGCTCTATGAATAAAGTCGGTAATTTCATGGATG
ACAGCGCCATCACCGCGAAAGTGAAGGCGGCCCTGGTGGATCATGACAACATCAAGAGCACCGATATCTC
TGTAAAAACCGATCAAAAAGTCGTGACCCTGAGCGGTTTCGTTGAAAGCCAGGCCCAGGCCGAAGAGGCA
GTGAAAGTGGCGAAAGGCGTTGAAGGGGTGACCTCTGTCAGCGACAAACTGCACGTTCGCGACGCTAAAG
AAGGCTCGGTGAAGGGCTACGCGGGTGACACCGCCACCACCAGTGAAATCAAAGCCAAACTGCTGGCGGA
CGATATCGTCCCTTCCCGTCATGTGAAAGTTGAAACCACCGACGGCGTGGTTCAGCTCTCCGGTACCGTC
GATTCTCAGGCACAAAGTGACCGTGCTGAAAGTATCGCCAAAGCGGTAGATGGTGTGAAAAGCGTTAAAA
ATGATCTGAAAACTAAGATGGGTCACCACCACCACCACCACCACCACCACCACGGTAGCCTGCAAGATTC
GGAAGTCAACCAAGAAGCAAAGCCGGAAGTCAAGCCGGAAGTGAAACCGGAAACCCATATTAACCTGAAA
GTTAGTGACGGCAGCTCTGAAATTTTCTTTAAGATCAAAAAGACCACGCCGCTGCGTCGCCTGATGGAAG
CGTTTGCCAAACGTCAGGGCAAGGAAATGGATAGCCTGCGTTTCCTGTATGACGGTATTCGCATCCAGGC
AGATCAAGCGCCGGAAGACCTGGACATGGAAGACAACGACATCATTGAAGCCCACCGTGAACAGATTGGC
GGCTGCAAACAGCGTCGTCGTTACCGTGGTTCTGAAGAAGAATGCCGTAAATACGCGGAAGAACTGTCTC
GTCGTACCGGTTGCGAAGTGGAAGTTGAGTGCGAAACCTAATGAGGATCCGGCTGCTAACAAAGCCCGAA
AGGAAGCTGAGTTGGCTGCTGCCACCGCTGAGCAATAACTAGCATAACCCCTTGGGGCCTCTAAACGGGT
CTTGAGGGGTTTTTTGCTGAAAGGAGGAACTATATCCGGAT
Features (pLannotate 1.2.2; 20 found; start..end, strand, type, name):
     12..467     +  rep_origin     f1 ori (sequence partly withheld): f1 bacteriophage origin of replication; arrow indicates direction of (+) strand synthesis
    494..551     +  promoter       AmpR promoter (fragment): bla
    560..1375    -  CDS            KanR: aminoglycoside phosphotransferase; aph(3')-Ia; confers resistance to kanamycin in bacteria or G418 (Geneticin®) in eukaryotes
   1497..2085    +  rep_origin     ori: high-copy-number ColE1/pMB1/pBR322/pUC origin of replication
   2271..2413    -  misc_feature   bom: basis of mobility region from pBR322
   2515..2706    -  CDS            rop: Rop protein, which maintains plasmids at low copy number; rop
   2723..3103    +  CDS            YPB1_ECOLX: Protein predicted: Swiss-Prot protein existence level 4. From Escherichia coli.
   3175..3466    -  CDS            TcR (fragment): tetracycline efflux protein; tet; confers resistance to tetracycline
   3481..3502    -  protein_bind   CAP binding site: CAP binding activates transcription in the presence of cAMP. E. coli catabolite activator protein
   3515..4597    -  CDS            lacI: lac repressor; lacI; The lac repressor binds to the lac operator to inhibit transcription in E. coli. This inhibition can be relieved by adding lactose or isopropyl-β-D-thiogalactopyranoside (IPTG).
   4598..4675    -  promoter       lacI promoter: lacI
   4683..4962    -  CDS            TcR (fragment): tetracycline efflux protein; tet; confers resistance to tetracycline
   4988..5006    +  promoter       T7 promoter: promoter for bacteriophage T7 RNA polymerase
   5007..5031    +  protein_bind   lac operator: The lac repressor binds to the lac operator to inhibit transcription in E. coli. This inhibition can be relieved by adding lactose or isopropyl-β-D-thiogalactopyranoside (IPTG). lac repressor encoded by lacI
   5046..5068    +  RBS            RBS: efficient ribosome binding site from bacteriophage T7 gene 10 (Olins and Rangwala, 1989)
   5076..5678    +  CDS            osmY: OSMY_ECOLI - Experimental evidence at protein level: Swiss-Prot protein existence level 1. From Escherichia coli (strain K12).
   5685..5711    +  CDS            9xHis: 9xHis affinity tag
   5721..6014    +  CDS            SMT3: SMT3_YEAST - Experimental evidence at protein level: Swiss-Prot protein existence level 1. Not known; suppressor of MIF2 mutations. From Saccharomyces cerevisiae (strain ATCC 204508 / S288c) (Baker's yeast).
   6133..6182    +  CDS            SET1 (fragment): solubility-enhancement tag derived from T7 phage gene 10B
   6190..6237    +  terminator     T7 terminator: transcription terminator for bacteriophage T7 RNA polymerase
