[The description below was written by a language model from this plasmid's Addgene catalogue record and pLannotate feature annotations shown in this document.]
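Description:
pCDB199 is a bacterial expression plasmid built on the custom pCDB180 backbone, a pET-style vector of about 6.3 kb, and designed to produce the synthetic designed peptide gEHE_06 (also called EHE_1.0_06) as a secreted fusion protein in E. coli. It is selected with kanamycin through an aph(3')-Ia gene. Replication is from a ColE1/pMB1-type origin accompanied by the pBR322 bom site and the rop gene, which holds copy number down, consistent with the catalogue's low-copy designation. An f1 origin is also present, along with leftover tetracycline-resistance gene fragments that are backbone remnants rather than functional markers.

The expression cassette runs from a T7 promoter with an adjacent lac operator and the T7 gene 10 ribosome binding site to a T7 terminator. A plasmid-borne lacI gene supplies repressor, so transcription requires a host providing T7 RNA polymerase and is inducible with IPTG. The open reading frame begins with E. coli OsmY, a periplasmic protein used as a carrier to drive export of fused cargo. This is followed by a polyhistidine tag for metal-affinity purification (deca-histidine per the record, annotated as 9xHis by the software) and yeast Smt3 (SUMO). SUMO typically aids solubility and allows removal of the whole N-terminal tag by SUMO protease.

The 111 bp gEHE_06 insert, introduced by Gibson assembly, is not annotated as such but should lie in the gap between Smt3 and the terminator. The short "SET1 fragment" call in that region is likely an annotation artefact or backbone sequence. The associated work concerns de novo design of hyperstable constrained peptides, for which this plasmid served as a production vector.
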