Addgene plasmid #80691: pCDB199
Purpose: for secretion of N-terminal OsmY, deca-histidine, SUMO tagged gEHE_06
Depositing lab: David Baker. Depositing organization: University of Washington. Publication: Accurate de novo design of hyperstable constrained peptides. Bhardwaj G, Mulligan VK, Bahl CD, Gilmore JM, Harvey PJ, Cheneval O, Buchko GW, Pulavarti SV, Kaas Q, Eletsky A, Huang PS, Johnsen WA, Greisen PJ, Rocklin GJ, Song Y, Linsky TW, Watkins A, Rettie SA, Xu X, Carter LP, Bonneau R, Olson JM, Coutsias E, Correnti CE, Szyperski T, Craik DJ, Baker D. Nature. 2016 Sep 14. doi: 10.1038/nature19791. PubMed 27626386.
Backbone
  Vector backbone: pCDB180
  Backbone manufacturer: custom made
  Backbone size w/o insert (bp): 6155
  Total vector size (bp): 6266
  Vector type: Bacterial Expression
Growth in bacteria
  Bacterial resistance: Kanamycin, 50 μg/mL
  Growth temperature: 37°C
  Growth strain: DH5alpha
  Copy number: Low Copy
Gene/Insert
  Gene/Insert name: gEHE_06 (alt name: EHE_1.0_06)
  Species: Synthetic
  Insert size (bp): 111
  Promoter: T7
  Tag / fusion protein: OsmY-10His-Smt3 (N terminal on backbone)
  Cloning method: Gibson Cloning
  Sequencing primers: 5′ CCTGTATGACGGTATTCG; 3′ GCTAGTTATTGCTCAGCGG
Terms and licenses: Academic/Nonprofit Terms; Industry Terms: Not Available to Industry
How to cite: pCDB199 was a gift from David Baker (Addgene plasmid # 80691 ; http://n2t.net/addgene:80691 ; RRID:Addgene_80691)
