>Addgene plasmid #80691 | pCDB199 | depositor partial sequence | sequence record 157048 | gene insert used for Gibson assembly
CAGATTGGCGGCTGCAAACAGCGTCGTCGTTACCGTGGTTCTGAAGAAGAATGCCGTAAATACGCGGAAG
AACTGTCTCGTCGTACCGGTTGCGAAGTGGAAGTTGAGTGCGAAACCTAATGAGGATCCGGCTGCTAACA
AAG
