>Addgene plasmid #80691 | pCDB199 | addgene partial sequence | sequence record 164761 | T7 5'-TAATACGACTCACTATAGGG-3'
AATAATTTTGTTTAACTTTAAGAAGGAGATATACATATGACTATGACAAGACTGAAGATTTCGAAAACTC
TGCTGGCTGTAATGTTGACCTCTGCCGTCGCGACCGGCTCTGCCTACGCGGAAAACAACGCGCAGACTAC
CAATGAAAGCGCAGGGCAAAAAGTCGATAGCTCTATGAATAAAGTCGGTAATTTCATGGATGACAGCGCC
ATCACCGCGAAAGTGAAGGCGGCCCTGGTGGATCATGACAACATCAAGAGCACCGATATCTCTGTAAAAA
CCGATCAAAAAGTCGTGACCCTGAGCGGTTTCGTTGAAAGCCAGGCCCAGGCCGAAGAGGCAGTGAAAGT
GGCGAAAGGCGTTGAAGGGGTGACCTCTGTCAGCGACAAACTGCACGTTCGCGACGCTAAAGAAGGCTCG
GTGAAGGGCTACGCGGGTGACACCGCCACCACCAGTGAAATCAAAGCCAAACTGCTGGCGGACGATATCG
TCCCTTCCCGTCATGTGAAAGTTGAAACCACCGACGGCGTGGTTCAGCTCTCCGGTACCGTCGATTCTCA
GGCACAAAGTGACCGTGCTGAAAGTATCGCCAAAGCGGTAGATGGTGTGAAAAGCGTTAAAAATGATCTG
AAAACTAAGATGGGTCACCACCACCACCACCACCACCACCACCACGGTAGCCTGCAAGATTCGGAAGTCA
ACCAAGAAGCAAAGCCGGAAGTCAAGCCGGAAGTGAAACCGGAAACCCATATTAACCTGAAAGTTAGTGA
CGGCAGCTCTGAAATTTTCTTTAAGATCAAAAAGACCACGCCGCTGCGTCGCCTGATGGAAGCGTTTGCC
AAACGTCAGGGCAAGGAAATGGATAGCCTGCGTTTCCTGTATGACGGTATTCGCATCCAGGCA
