>Addgene plasmid #80691 | pCDB199 | addgene partial sequence | sequence record 164762 | T7term 5'-GCTAGTTATTGCTCAGCGG-3'
TTCGGGCTTTGTTAGCAGCCGGATCCTCATTAGGTTTCGCACTCAACTTCCACTTCGCAACCGGTACGAC
GAGACAGTTCTTCCGCGTATTTACGGCATTCTTCTTCAGAACCACGGTAACGACGACGCTGTTTGCAGCC
GCCAATCTGTTCACGGTGGGCTTCAATGATGTCGTTGTCTTCCATGTCCAGGTCTTCCGGCGCTTGATCT
GCCTGGATGCGAATACCGTCATACAGGAAACGCAGGCTATCCATTTCCTTGCCCTGACGTTTGGCAAACG
CTTCCATCAGGCGACGCAGCGGCGTGGTCTTTTTGATCTTAAAGAAAATTTCAGAGCTGCCGTCACTAAC
TTTCAGGTTAATATGGGTTTCCGGTTTCACTTCCGGCTTGACTTCCGGCTTTGCTTCTTGGTTGACTTCC
GAATCTTGCAGGCTACCGTGGTGGTGGTGGTGGTGGTGGTGGTGGTGACCCATCTTAGTTTTCAGATCAT
TTTTAACGCTTTTCACACCATCTACCGCTTTGGCGATACTTTCAGCACGGTCACTTTGTGCCTGAGAATC
GACGGTACCGGAGAGCTGAACCACGCCGTCGGTGGTTTCAACTTTCACATGACGGGAAGGGACGATATCG
TCCGCCAGCAGTTTGGCTTTGATTTCACTGGTGGTGGCGGTGTCACCCGCGTAGCCCTTCACCGAGCCTT
CTTTAGCGTCGCGAACGTGCAGTTTGTCGCTGACAGAGGTCACCCCTTCAACGCCTTTCGCCACTTTCAC
TGCCTCTTCGGCCTGGGCCTGGCTTTCAACGAAACCGCTCAGGGTCACGACTTTTTGATCGGTTTTTACA
GAGATATCGG
